Addgene plasmid #107189: p2T-CAG-KKHSaCas9-BlastR
Purpose: Confers constitutive expression of KKH SaCas9.
Depositing lab: Richard Sherwood. Depositing organization: Brigham and Women's Hospital. Publication: Predictable and precise template-free CRISPR editing of pathogenic variants. Shen MW, Arbab M, Hsu JY, Worstell D, Culbertson SJ, Krabbe O, Cassa CA, Liu DR, Gifford DK, Sherwood RI. Nature. 2018 Nov;563(7733):646-651. doi: 10.1038/s41586-018-0686-x. Epub 2018 Nov 7. PubMed 30405244.
Backbone
  Vector backbone: p2T-CAG-MCS-BlastR
  Backbone manufacturer: Richard Sherwood Lab
  Backbone size w/o insert (bp): 6637
  Total vector size (bp): 9898
  Vector type: Bacterial Expression
  Selectable markers: Blasticidin
Growth in bacteria
  Bacterial resistance: Ampicillin, 100 μg/mL
  Growth temperature: 37°C
  Growth strain: DH5alpha
  Copy number: High Copy
Gene/Insert
  Gene/Insert name: KKH SaCas9
  Insert size (bp): 3261
  Mutation: E782K/N968K/R1015H
  Entrez Gene: NEWENTRY
  Promoter: Chicken ß-Actin
  Cloning method: Restriction Enzyme; 5′ cloning site NotI (destroyed during cloning); 3′ cloning site HindIII (not destroyed)
  Sequencing primers: 5′ AAAACCTCCCACATCTCCCC
Resource information
  A portion of this plasmid was derived from a plasmid made by: Mandana Arbab
Terms and licenses: Academic/Nonprofit Terms; Industry Terms: Not Available to Industry
How to cite: p2T-CAG-KKHSaCas9-BlastR was a gift from Richard Sherwood (Addgene plasmid # 107189 ; http://n2t.net/addgene:107189 ; RRID:Addgene_107189)
