[The description below was written by a language model from this plasmid's Addgene catalogue record and pLannotate feature annotations shown in this document.]
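Description:
p2T-CAG-KKHSaCas9-BlastR is a roughly 9.9 kb plasmid for constitutive expression of the KKH variant of Staphylococcus aureus Cas9, built by restriction cloning into the p2T-CAG-MCS-BlastR backbone. The catalogue lists the vector type as bacterial expression, but the annotated regulatory elements are mammalian, so the payload appears designed for expression in mammalian cells, with E. coli serving for propagation. In bacteria it replicates from a high-copy ColE1/pUC-type origin and is selected with ampicillin through the β-lactamase gene. An f1 origin and remnants of a lacZα/lac promoter cloning region flanked by T7 and T3 promoters are also present.

The expression cassette uses the CAG arrangement: the CMV immediate-early enhancer, the chicken β-actin promoter and a chimeric chicken β-actin/rabbit β-globin intron, which together give strong, broadly active transcription. This drives the SaCas9 coding sequence carrying the E782K/N968K/R1015H substitutions, followed by a C-terminal 3xFLAG epitope for detection and an SV40 polyadenylation signal. A second, oppositely oriented cassette places the blasticidin S deaminase gene under tandem SV40 early and EM7 promoters, with its own SV40 poly(A), allowing blasticidin selection of cells carrying the construct. Short bleomycin-resistance fragments adjacent to it look like cloning remnants. A single loxP site lies just upstream of the CMV enhancer, and its purpose is not stated. No transposon or other integration elements are annotated, and no guide RNA cassette is present, so a guide must be supplied separately.

The depositor sequence and the slightly shorter sequencing-derived record show the same layout. The associated work concerns template-free CRISPR editing of pathogenic variants.
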