Features (pLannotate 1.2.2; 27 found; start..end, strand, type, name):
     34..462     -  rep_origin     f1 ori (sequence partly withheld): f1 bacteriophage origin of replication; arrow indicates direction of (+) strand synthesis
    467..622     -  CDS            lacZα (fragment): LacZα fragment of β-galactosidase; lacZ fragment
    630..648     +  promoter       T7 promoter: promoter for bacteriophage T7 RNA polymerase
    893..926     +  protein_bind   loxP: Cre-mediated recombination occurs in the 8-bp core sequence (GCATACAT). Cre recombinase
    934..1313    +  enhancer       CMV enhancer: human cytomegalovirus immediate early enhancer
   1316..1591    +  promoter       chicken β-actin promoter: No description available
   1592..2600    +  intron         chimeric intron: chimera between introns from chicken β-actin and rabbit β-globin
   2649..2685    +  misc_feature   MCS (fragment): multiple cloning site
   2705..5860    +  CDS            cas9: CAS9_STAAU - Experimental evidence at protein level: Swiss-Prot protein existence level 1. CRISPR (clustered regularly interspaced short palindromic repeat) is an adaptive immune system that provides protection against mobile genetic elements (viruses, transposable elements and conjugative plasmids). CRISPR clusters contain spacers, sequences complementary to antecedent mobile elements, and target invading nucleic acids. CRISPR clusters are transcribed and processed into CRISPR RNA (crRNA). In type II CRISPR systems correct processing of pre-crRNA requires a trans- encoded small RNA (tracrRNA)
   5894..5959    +  CDS            3xFLAG: three tandem FLAG® epitope tags, followed by an enterokinase cleavage site
   6019..6140    -  polyA_signal   SV40 poly(A) signal: SV40 polyadenylation signal
   6163..6231    -  CDS            large T antigen (fragment): large T antigen from SV40 (simian virus 40)
   6252..6312    +  CDS            lacZα (fragment): LacZα fragment of β-galactosidase; lacZ fragment
   6323..6444    -  polyA_signal   SV40 poly(A) signal: SV40 polyadenylation signal
   6439..6564    -  CDS            ble (fragment): BLE_KLEPN - Experimental evidence at protein level: Swiss-Prot protein existence level 1. Binding protein with a strong affinity to the bleomycin family of antibiotics. Binds to CL990; an antimitotic-antibiotic compound. From Klebsiella pneumoniae.
   6574..6601    -  CDS            BleoR (fragment): antibiotic-binding protein; Sh ble from Streptoalloteichus hindustanus; confers resistance to bleomycin, phleomycin, and Zeocin™
   6602..7000    -  CDS            BSD: blasticidin S deaminase; Aspergillus terreus BSD; confers resistance to blasticidin
   7019..7066    -  promoter       EM7 promoter: synthetic bacterial promoter&nbsp
   7114..7443    -  promoter       SV40 promoter: SV40 enhancer and early promoter
   7714..7732    -  promoter       T3 promoter: promoter for bacteriophage T3 RNA polymerase
   7777..7793    -  protein_bind   lac operator: The lac repressor binds to the lac operator to inhibit transcription in E. coli. This inhibition can be relieved by adding lactose or isopropyl-β-D-thiogalactopyranoside (IPTG). lac repressor encoded by lacI
   7801..7831    -  promoter       lac promoter: promoter for the E. coli lac operon
   7846..7867    -  protein_bind   CAP binding site: CAP binding activates transcription in the presence of cAMP. E. coli catabolite activator protein
   7880..7972    -  CDS            lacI (fragment): lac repressor; lacI; The lac repressor binds to the lac operator to inhibit transcription in E. coli. This inhibition can be relieved by adding lactose or isopropyl-β-D-thiogalactopyranoside (IPTG).
   8155..8743    -  rep_origin     ori: high-copy-number ColE1/pMB1/pBR322/pUC origin of replication
   8914..9774    -  CDS            AmpR: β-lactamase; bla; confers resistance to ampicillin, carbenicillin, and related antibiotics
   9775..9879    -  promoter       AmpR promoter: bla
>Addgene plasmid #107189 | p2T-CAG-KKHSaCas9-BlastR | depositor full sequence | sequence record 202203 | p2T-CAG-KKHSaCas9-BlastR sequence 9898 bps
CCACCTAAATTGTAAGCGTTAATATTTTGTTAAAATTCGCGTTAAATTTTTGTTAAATCAGCTCATTTTT
TAACCAATAGGCCGAAATCGGCAAAATCCCTTATAAATCAAAAGAATAGACCGAGATAGGGT
[37 nt withheld, positions 133-169]
AAAGAACGTGGACTCCAACGTCAAAGG
[49 nt withheld, positions 197-245]
T
[91 nt withheld, positions 247-337]
G
[124 nt withheld, positions 339-462]
CCCATTCGCCATTCAGGCTGCGCAACTGTTGGGAAGGGCGATCGGTGCGGGCCTCTTCGCTATTACGCCA
GCTGGCGAAAGGGGGATGTGCTGCAAGGCGATTAAGTTGGGTAACGCCAGGGTTTTCCCAGTCACGACGT
TGTAAAACGACGGCCAGTGAGCGCGCGTAATACGACTCACTATAGGGCGAATTGGGTACCGGCATATGGT
TCTTGACAGAGGTGTAAAAAGTACTCAAAAATTTTACTCAAGTGAAAGTACAAGTACTTAGGGAAAATTT
TACTCAATTAAAAGTAAAAGTATCTGGCTAGAATCTTACTTGAGTAAAAGTAAAAAAGTACTCCATTAAA
ATTGTACTTGAGTATTAAGGAAGTAAAAGTAAAAGCAAGAAAGATCGATCTCGAAGGATCTGGAGGCCAC
CATGGTGTCGATAACTTCGTATAGCATACATTATACGAAGTTATCGTGCTCGACATTGATTATTGACTAG
TTATTAATAGTAATCAATTACGGGGTCATTAGTTCATAGCCCATATATGGAGTTCCGCGTTACATAACTT
ACGGTAAATGGCCCGCCTGGCTGACCGCCCAACGACCCCCGCCCATTGACGTCAATAATGACGTATGTTC
CCATAGTAACGCCAATAGGGACTTTCCATTGACGTCAATGGGTGGACTATTTACGGTAAACTGCCCACTT
GGCAGTACATCAAGTGTATCATATGCCAAGTACGCCCCCTATTGACGTCAATGACGGTAAATGGCCCGCC
TGGCATTATGCCCAGTACATGACCTTATGGGACTTTCCTACTTGGCAGTACATCTACGTATTAGTCATCG
CTATTACCATGGGTCGAGGTGAGCCCCACGTTCTGCTTCACTCTCCCCATCTCCCCCCCCTCCCCACCCC
CAATTTTGTATTTATTTATTTTTTAATTATTTTGTGCAGCGATGGGGGCGGGGGGGGGGGGGGCGCGCGC
CAGGCGGGGCGGGGCGGGGCGAGGGGCGGGGCGGGGCGAGGCGGAGAGGTGCGGCGGCAGCCAATCAGAG
CGGCGCGCTCCGAAAGTTTCCTTTTATGGCGAGGCGGCGGCGGCGGCGGCCCTATAAAAAGCGAAGCGCG
CGGCGGGCGGGAGTCGCTGCGTTGCCTTCGCCCCGTGCCCCGCTCCGCGCCGCCTCGCGCCGCCCGCCCC
GGCTCTGACTGACCGCGTTACTCCCACAGGTGAGCGGGCGGGACGGCCCTTCTCCTCCGGGCTGTAATTA
GCGCTTGGTTTAATGACGGCTCGTTTCTTTTCTGTGGCTGCGTGAAAGCCTTAAAGGGCTCCGGGAGGGC
CCTTTGTGCGGGGGGGAGCGGCTCGGGGGGTGCGTGCGTGTGTGTGTGCGTGGGGAGCGCCGCGTGCGGC
CCGCGCTGCCCGGCGGCTGTGAGCGCTGCGGGCGCGGCGCGGGGCTTTGTGCGCTCCGCGTGTGCGCGAG
GGGAGCGCGGCCGGGGGCGGTGCCCCGCGGTGCGGGGGGGCTGCGAGGGGAACAAAGGCTGCGTGCGGGG
TGTGTGCGTGGGGGGGTGAGCAGGGGGTGTGGGCGCGGCGGTCGGGCTGTAACCCCCCCCTGCACCCCCC
TCCCCGAGTTGCTGAGCACGGCCCGGCTTCGGGTGCGGGGCTCCGTGCGGGGCGTGGCGCGGGGCTCGCC
GTGCCGGGCGGGGGGTGGCGGCAGGTGGGGGTGCCGGGCGGGGCGGGGCCGCCTCGGGCCGGGGAGGGCT
CGGGGGAGGGGCGCGGCGGCCCCGGAGCGCCGGCGGCTGTCGAGGCGCGGCGAGCCGCAGCCATTGCCTT
TTATGGTAATCGTGCGAGAGGGCGCAGGGACTTCCTTTGTCCCAAATCTGGCGGAGCCGAAATCTGGGAG
GCGCCGCCGCACCCCCTCTAGCGGGCGCGGGCGAAGCGGTGCGGCGCCGGCAGGAAGGAAATGGGCGGGG
AGGGCCTTCGTGCGTCGCCGCGCCGCCGTCCCCTTCTCCATCTCCAGCCTCGGGGCTGCCGCAGGGGGAC
GGCTGCCTTCGGGGGGGACGGGGCAGGGCGGGGTTCGGCTTCTGGCGTGTGACCGGCGGCTCTAGAGCCT
CTGCTAACCATGTTCATGCCTTCTTCTTTTTCCTACAGCTCCTGGGCAACGTGCTGGTTATTGTGCTGTC
TCATCATTTTGGCAAAGAATTCTGCAGTCGACGGTACCGCGGGCCCGGGATCCACCGGTCGCCACCATGG
GGAAACGGAACTACATCCTGGGGCTTGACATTGGGATAACCAGCGTTGGCTACGGAATTATTGATTATGA
GACACGCGATGTGATTGACGCCGGGGTTAGGCTGTTCAAAGAGGCCAACGTTGAAAACAACGAGGGAAGA
CGGAGTAAGCGCGGAGCAAGAAGACTCAAGCGCAGACGGAGACATCGGATTCAGAGGGTGAAAAAGCTGC
TCTTCGATTACAATCTCCTGACCGATCATAGTGAGCTGAGCGGAATCAACCCCTACGAGGCGCGAGTGAA
AGGGCTTTCCCAGAAGCTGTCCGAAGAGGAGTTCTCCGCCGCGTTGCTGCACCTGGCCAAACGGAGGGGG
GTTCACAATGTAAACGAAGTGGAGGAGGACACGGGCAATGAACTTAGTACGAAAGAACAGATCAGTAGGA
ACTCTAAGGCTCTCGAAGAGAAATACGTCGCTGAGTTGCAGCTTGAGAGACTGAAAAAAGACGGCGAAGT
ACGCGGATCTATTAATAGGTTCAAGACTTCAGATTACGTAAAGGAAGCCAAGCAGCTCCTGAAAGTACAG
AAAGCGTACCATCAGCTCGATCAGAGCTTCATCGATACCTACATAGATTTGCTGGAGACACGGAGGACAT
ACTACGAGGGCCCAGGGGAAGGATCTCCTTTTGGGTGGAAGGACATCAAGGAATGGTACGAGATGCTTAT
GGGACATTGTACATATTTTCCGGAGGAGCTCAGGAGCGTCAAGTACGCCTACAATGCCGACCTGTACAAT
GCCCTCAATGACCTCAATAACCTCGTGATTACCAGGGACGAGAACGAGAAGCTGGAGTACTATGAAAAGT
TCCAGATTATCGAGAATGTGTTTAAGCAGAAGAAGAAGCCGACACTTAAGCAGATTGCAAAGGAAATCCT
CGTGAATGAGGAAGATATCAAGGGATACAGAGTGACAAGTACAGGCAAGCCCGAGTTCACAAATCTGAAG
GTGTACCACGATATTAAGGACATAACCGCACGAAAGGAGATAATCGAAAACGCTGAGCTCCTCGATCAGA
TCGCAAAAATTCTTACCATCTACCAGTCTAGTGAGGACATTCAGGAGGAACTGACTAATCTGAACAGTGA
GCTCACCCAAGAGGAAATTGAGCAGATTTCAAACCTGAAAGGCTACACCGGGACGCACAATCTGAGCCTC
AAAGCAATCAACCTCATTCTGGATGAACTTTGGCACACAAATGACAACCAAATTGCCATATTCAACCGCC
TGAAACTGGTGCCAAAAAAAGTGGATCTGTCACAGCAAAAGGAAATCCCTACAACCTTGGTTGACGATTT
TATTCTGTCCCCCGTTGTCAAGCGGAGCTTCATCCAGTCAATCAAGGTGATCAATGCCATCATTAAAAAA
TACGGATTGCCAAACGATATAATTATCGAGCTTGCACGAGAGAAGAACTCAAAGGACGCCCAGAAGATGA
TTAACGAAATGCAGAAGCGCAACCGCCAGACAAACGAACGCATAGAGGAAATTATAAGAACAACCGGCAA
AGAGAATGCCAAGTATCTGATCGAGAAAATCAAGCTGCACGACATGCAAGAAGGCAAGTGCCTGTACTCT
CTGGAAGCTATCCCACTCGAAGATCTGCTGAATAATCCATTCAATTACGAGGTGGACCACATCATCCCTA
GATCCGTAAGCTTTGACAATTCCTTCAATAACAAAGTTCTGGTTAAACAGGAGGAAAATTCTAAAAAAGG
GAACCGGACCCCGTTCCAGTACCTGAGCTCCAGTGACAGCAAGATTAGCTACGAGACTTTTAAGAAACAT
ATTCTGAATCTGGCCAAAGGCAAAGGCAGGATCAGCAAGACCAAGAAGGAGTACCTCCTCGAAGAACGCG
ACATTAACAGATTTAGTGTGCAGAAAGATTTCATCAACCGAAACCTTGTCGATACTCGGTACGCCACGAG
AGGCCTGATGAATCTCCTCAGGAGCTACTTCCGCGTCAATAATCTGGACGTTAAAGTCAAGAGCATAAAT
GGGGGATTCACCAGCTTTCTGAGGAGAAAGTGGAAGTTTAAGAAGGAACGAAACAAAGGATACAAGCACC
ATGCTGAGGATGCTTTGATCATCGCTAACGCGGACTTTATCTTTAAGGAATGGAAAAAGCTGGATAAGGC
AAAGAAAGTGATGGAAAACCAGATGTTCGAGGAGAAGCAGGCAGAGTCAATGCCTGAGATCGAGACAGAG
CAGGAATACAAGGAAATTTTCATCACCCCTCATCAGATTAAACACATAAAGGACTTCAAAGACTATAAAT
ACTCTCATAGGGTGGACAAAAAACCCAATCGCAAGCTCATTAATGACACCCTGTACTCAACACGGAAGGA
TGATAAAGGTAATACCTTGATTGTGAATAATCTTAATGGATTGTATGACAAAGATAACGACAAGCTCAAG
AAGCTGATCAACAAGTCTCCAGAGAAGCTCCTTATGTATCACCACGACCCACAGACTTATCAGAAATTGA
AACTGATCATGGAGCAATACGGGGATGAGAAGAACCCACTCTACAAATATTATGAGGAAACAGGTAATTA
CCTGACCAAGTACTCCAAGAAGGATAACGGACCAGTGATCAAAAAGATAAAGTACTATGGCAACAAACTT
AATGCGCATTTGGACATAACTGACGATTACCCCAATTCTCGAAACAAGGTTGTGAAGCTCTCCCTGAAGC
CTTATAGATTTGACGTGTACCTGGATAATGGGGTTTATAAATTCGTCACCGTGAAAAATCTGGACGTGAT
CAAAAAGGAGAACTATTATGAAGTAAACTCAAAGTGCTATGAGGAGGCGAAGAAGCTGAAGAAGATCTCC
AATCAGGCCGAGTTCATCGCTTCCTTCTATAAGAACGATCTCATCAAGATCAATGGAGAGCTTTATCGCG
TCATTGGTGTGAACAATGACTTGCTGAACAGGATCGAAGTCAATATGATAGACATTACCTACCGGGAGTA
TCTCGAAAACATGAATGATAAACGGCCGCCTCACATCATCAAGACAATCGCATCTAAAACTCAGTCAATA
AAAAAGTACTCTACCGATATCCTGGGGAATCTCTATGAAGTGAAGTCAAAGAAGCACCCACAAATCATTA
AAAAAGGTGGATCCCCCAAGAAGAAGAGGAAAGTCTCGAGCGACTACAAAGACCATGACGGTGATTATAA
AGATCATGACATCGATTACAAGGATGACGATGACAAGTAAAGCGGCCGCACCGGTGATATCAAGCTTGTT
TAAACGGCCGCTTCGAGCAGACATGATAAGATACATTGATGAGTTTGGACAAACCACAACTAGAATGCAG
TGAAAAAAATGCTTTATTTGTGAAATTTGTGATGCTATTGCTTTATTTGTAACCATTATAAGCTGCAATA
AACAAGTTAACAACAACAATTGCATTCATTTTATGTTTCAGGTTCAGGGGGAGATGTGGGAGGTTTTTTA
AAGCAAGTAAAACCTCTACAAATGTGGTAAAATCGCGATAAGGATCCGGGCTGGCGTAATAGCGAAGAGG
CCCGCACCGATCGCCCTTCCCAACAGTTGCGCAGCCTGAAACAGACATGATAAGATACATTGATGAGTTT
GGACAAACCACAACTAGAATGCAGTGAAAAAAATGCTTTATTTGTGAAATTTGTGATGCTATTGCTTTAT
TTGTAACCATTATAAGCTGCAATAAACAAGTTGGGGTGGGCGAAGAACTCCAGCATGAGATCCCCGCGCT
GGAGGATCATCCAGCCGGCGTCCCGGAAAACGATTCCGAAGCCCAACCTTTCATAGAAGGCGGCGGTGGA
ATCGAAATCTCGTAGCACGTGTCAGTCCTGCTCCTCGGCCACGAAGTGCTTAGCCCTCCCACACATAACC
AGAGGGCAGCAATTCACGAATCCCAACTGCCGTCGGCTGTCCATCACTGTCCTTCACTATGGCTTTGATC
CCAGGATGCAGATCGAGAAGCACCTGTCGGCACCGTCCGCAGGGGCTCAAGATGCCCCTGTTCTCATTTC
CGATCGCGACGATACAAGTCAGGTTGCCAGCTGCCGCAGCAGCAGCAGTGCCCAGCACCACGAGTTCTGC
ACAAGGTCCCCCAGTAAAATGATATACATTGACACCAGTGAAGATGCGGCCGTCGCTAGAGAGAGCTGCG
CTGGCGACGCTGTAGTCTTCAGAGATGGGGATGCTGTTGATTGTAGCCGTTGCTCTTTCAATGAGGGTGG
ATTCTTCTTGAGACAAAGGCTTGGCCATGGTTTAGTTCCTCACCTTGTCGTATTATACTATGCCGATATA
CTATGCCGATGATTAATTGTCAACACGTGCTGATCAGATCCGAAAATGGATATACAAGCTCCCGGGAGCT
TTTTGCAAAAGCCTAGGCCTCCAAAAAAGCCTCCTCACTACTTCTGGAATAGCTCAGAGGCAGAGGCGGC
CTCGGCCTCTGCATAAATAAAAAAAATTAGTCAGCCATGGGGCGGAGAATGGGCGGAACTGGGCGGAGTT
AGGGGCGGGATGGGCGGAGTTAGGGGCGGGACTATGGTTGCTGACTAATTGAGATGCATGCTTTGCATAC
TTCTGCCTGCTGGGGAGCCTGGGGACTTTCCACACCTGGTTGCTGACTAATTGAGATGCATGCTTTGCAT
ACTTCTGCCTGCTGGGGAGCCTGGGGACTTTCCACACCCTAACTGACACACATTCCACAGAATTCAAGTG
ATCTCCAAAAAATAAGTACTTTTTGACTGTAAATAAAATTGTAAGGAGTAAAAAGTACTTTTTTTTCTAA
AAAAATGTAATTAAGTAAAAGTAAAAGTATTGATTTTTAATTGTACTCAAGTAAAGTAAAAATCCCCAAA
AATAATACTTAAGTACAGTAATCAAGTAAAATTACTCAAGTACTTTACACCTCTGGTTCTTGACCCCCTA
CCTTCAGCAAGCCCAGCAGATCCGAGCTCCAGCTTTTGTTCCCTTTAGTGAGGGTTAATTGCGCGCTTGG
CGTAATCATGGTCATAGCTGTTTCCTGTGTGAAATTGTTATCCGCTCACAATTCCACACAACATACGAGC
CGGAAGCATAAAGTGTAAAGCCTGGGGTGCCTAATGAGTGAGCTAACTCACATTAATTGCGTTGCGCTCA
CTGCCCGCTTTCCAGTCGGGAAACCTGTCGTGCCAGCTGCATTAATGAATCGGCCAACGCGCGGGGAGAG
GCGGTTTGCGTATTGGGCGCTCTTCCGCTTCCTCGCTCACTGACTCGCTGCGCTCGGTCGTTCGGCTGCG
GCGAGCGGTATCAGCTCACTCAAAGGCGGTAATACGGTTATCCACAGAATCAGGGGATAACGCAGGAAAG
AACATGTGAGCAAAAGGCCAGCAAAAGGCCAGGAACCGTAAAAAGGCCGCGTTGCTGGCGTTTTTCCATA
GGCTCCGCCCCCCTGACGAGCATCACAAAAATCGACGCTCAAGTCAGAGGTGGCGAAACCCGACAGGACT
ATAAAGATACCAGGCGTTTCCCCCTGGAAGCTCCCTCGTGCGCTCTCCTGTTCCGACCCTGCCGCTTACC
GGATACCTGTCCGCCTTTCTCCCTTCGGGAAGCGTGGCGCTTTCTCATAGCTCACGCTGTAGGTATCTCA
GTTCGGTGTAGGTCGTTCGCTCCAAGCTGGGCTGTGTGCACGAACCCCCCGTTCAGCCCGACCGCTGCGC
CTTATCCGGTAACTATCGTCTTGAGTCCAACCCGGTAAGACACGACTTATCGCCACTGGCAGCAGCCACT
GGTAACAGGATTAGCAGAGCGAGGTATGTAGGCGGTGCTACAGAGTTCTTGAAGTGGTGGCCTAACTACG
GCTACACTAGAAGGACAGTATTTGGTATCTGCGCTCTGCTGAAGCCAGTTACCTTCGGAAAAAGAGTTGG
TAGCTCTTGATCCGGCAAACAAACCACCGCTGGTAGCGGTGGTTTTTTTGTTTGCAAGCAGCAGATTACG
CGCAGAAAAAAAGGATCTCAAGAAGATCCTTTGATCTTTTCTACGGGGTCTGACGCTCAGTGGAACGAAA
ACTCACGTTAAGGGATTTTGGTCATGAGATTATCAAAAAGGATCTTCACCTAGATCCTTTTAAATTAAAA
ATGAAGTTTTAAATCAATCTAAAGTATATATGAGTAAACTTGGTCTGACAGTTACCAATGCTTAATCAGT
GAGGCACCTATCTCAGCGATCTGTCTATTTCGTTCATCCATAGTTGCCTGACTCCCCGTCGTGTAGATAA
CTACGATACGGGAGGGCTTACCATCTGGCCCCAGTGCTGCAATGATACCGCGAGACCCACGCTCACCGGC
TCCAGATTTATCAGCAATAAACCAGCCAGCCGGAAGGGCCGAGCGCAGAAGTGGTCCTGCAACTTTATCC
GCCTCCATCCAGTCTATTAATTGTTGCCGGGAAGCTAGAGTAAGTAGTTCGCCAGTTAATAGTTTGCGCA
ACGTTGTTGCCATTGCTACAGGCATCGTGGTGTCACGCTCGTCGTTTGGTATGGCTTCATTCAGCTCCGG
TTCCCAACGATCAAGGCGAGTTACATGATCCCCCATGTTGTGCAAAAAAGCGGTTAGCTCCTTCGGTCCT
CCGATCGTTGTCAGAAGTAAGTTGGCCGCAGTGTTATCACTCATGGTTATGGCAGCACTGCATAATTCTC
TTACTGTCATGCCATCCGTAAGATGCTTTTCTGTGACTGGTGAGTACTCAACCAAGTCATTCTGAGAATA
GTGTATGCGGCGACCGAGTTGCTCTTGCCCGGCGTCAATACGGGATAATACCGCGCCACATAGCAGAACT
TTAAAAGTGCTCATCATTGGAAAACGTTCTTCGGGGCGAAAACTCTCAAGGATCTTACCGCTGTTGAGAT
CCAGTTCGATGTAACCCACTCGTGCACCCAACTGATCTTCAGCATCTTTTACTTTCACCAGCGTTTCTGG
GTGAGCAAAAACAGGAAGGCAAAATGCCGCAAAAAAGGGAATAAGGGCGACACGGAAATGTTGAATACTC
ATACTCTTCCTTTTTCAATATTATTGAAGCATTTATCAGGGTTATTGTCTCATGAGCGGATACATATTTG
AATGTATTTAGAAAAATAAACAAATAGGGGTTCCGCGCACATTTCCCCGAAAAGTG
