Features (pLannotate 1.2.2; 26 found; start..end, strand, type, name):
      1..380     +  enhancer       CMV enhancer: human cytomegalovirus immediate early enhancer
    532..553     +  promoter       chicken β-actin promoter (fragment): No description available
    661..1674    +  intron         chimeric intron: chimera between introns from chicken β-actin and rabbit β-globin
   1761..4916    +  CDS            cas9: CAS9_STAAU - Experimental evidence at protein level: Swiss-Prot protein existence level 1. CRISPR (clustered regularly interspaced short palindromic repeat) is an adaptive immune system that provides protection against mobile genetic elements (viruses, transposable elements and conjugative plasmids). CRISPR clusters contain spacers, sequences complementary to antecedent mobile elements, and target invading nucleic acids. CRISPR clusters are transcribed and processed into CRISPR RNA (crRNA). In type II CRISPR systems correct processing of pre-crRNA requires a trans- encoded small RNA (tracrRNA)
   4950..5015    +  CDS            3xFLAG: three tandem FLAG® epitope tags, followed by an enterokinase cleavage site
   5066..5187    -  polyA_signal   SV40 poly(A) signal: SV40 polyadenylation signal
   5210..5278    -  CDS            large T antigen (fragment): large T antigen from SV40 (simian virus 40)
   5299..5328    +  CDS            lacZα (fragment): LacZα fragment of β-galactosidase; lacZ fragment
   5351..5472    -  polyA_signal   SV40 poly(A) signal: SV40 polyadenylation signal
   5467..5592    -  CDS            ble (fragment): BLE_KLEPN - Experimental evidence at protein level: Swiss-Prot protein existence level 1. Binding protein with a strong affinity to the bleomycin family of antibiotics. Binds to CL990; an antimitotic-antibiotic compound. From Klebsiella pneumoniae.
   5602..5629    -  CDS            BleoR (fragment): antibiotic-binding protein; Sh ble from Streptoalloteichus hindustanus; confers resistance to bleomycin, phleomycin, and Zeocin™
   5630..6028    -  CDS            BSD: blasticidin S deaminase; Aspergillus terreus BSD; confers resistance to blasticidin
   6047..6094    -  promoter       EM7 promoter: synthetic bacterial promoter&nbsp
   6142..6471    -  promoter       SV40 promoter: SV40 enhancer and early promoter
   6742..6760    -  promoter       T3 promoter: promoter for bacteriophage T3 RNA polymerase
   6805..6821    -  protein_bind   lac operator: The lac repressor binds to the lac operator to inhibit transcription in E. coli. This inhibition can be relieved by adding lactose or isopropyl-β-D-thiogalactopyranoside (IPTG). lac repressor encoded by lacI
   6829..6859    -  promoter       lac promoter: promoter for the E. coli lac operon
   6874..6895    -  protein_bind   CAP binding site: CAP binding activates transcription in the presence of cAMP. E. coli catabolite activator protein
   6908..7000    -  CDS            lacI (fragment): lac repressor; lacI; The lac repressor binds to the lac operator to inhibit transcription in E. coli. This inhibition can be relieved by adding lactose or isopropyl-β-D-thiogalactopyranoside (IPTG).
   7183..7771    -  rep_origin     ori: high-copy-number ColE1/pMB1/pBR322/pUC origin of replication
   7942..8802    -  CDS            AmpR: β-lactamase; bla; confers resistance to ampicillin, carbenicillin, and related antibiotics
   8803..8907    -  promoter       AmpR promoter: bla
   8933..9387    -  rep_origin     f1 ori (sequence partly withheld): f1 bacteriophage origin of replication; arrow indicates direction of (+) strand synthesis
   9392..9547    -  CDS            lacZα (fragment): LacZα fragment of β-galactosidase; lacZ fragment
   9555..9573    +  promoter       T7 promoter: promoter for bacteriophage T7 RNA polymerase
   9818..9851    +  protein_bind   loxP: Cre-mediated recombination occurs in the 8-bp core sequence (GCATACAT). Cre recombinase
>Addgene plasmid #107189 | p2T-CAG-KKHSaCas9-BlastR | addgene full sequence | sequence record 223659 | Addgene NGS Result
GACATTGATTATTGACTAGTTATTAATAGTAATCAATTACGGGGTCATTAGTTCATAGCCCATATATGGA
GTTCCGCGTTACATAACTTACGGTAAATGGCCCGCCTGGCTGACCGCCCAACGACCCCCGCCCATTGACG
TCAATAATGACGTATGTTCCCATAGTAACGCCAATAGGGACTTTCCATTGACGTCAATGGGTGGAGTATT
TACGGTAAACTGCCCACTTGGCAGTACATCAAGTGTATCATATGCCAAGTACGCCCCCTATTGACGTCAA
TGACGGTAAATGGCCCGCCTGGCATTATGCCCAGTACATGACCTTATGGGACTTTCCTACTTGGCAGTAC
ATCTACGTATTAGTCATCGCTATTACCATGGTCGAGGTGAGCCCCACGTTCTGCTTCACTCTCCCCATCT
CCCCCCCCTCCCCACCCCCAATTTTGTATTTATTTATTTTTTAATTATTTTGTGCAGCGATGGGGGCGGG
GGGGGGGGGGGCGCGCGCCAGGCGGGGGGGGGGGGGGGGGGGGGGGGGGGGGGGGGGGGGGGGGGGGTGG
GGCGGCGGCCAATCAGAGGGGCGCGCTCCGAAAGTTTCCTTTTATGGCGGGGCGGGGGCGGCGGCGGCCC
TATAAAAAGCGAAGCGCGCGGCGGGCGGGGGTCGCTGCGCGCTGCCTTCGCCCCGTGCCCCGCTCCGCCG
CCGCCTCGCGCCGCCCGCCCCGGCTCTGACTGACCGCGTTACTCCCACAGGTGAGCGGGCGGGACGGCCC
TTCTCCTCCGGGCTGTAATTAGCGCTTGGTTTAATGACGGCTTGTTTCTTTTCTGTGGCTGCGTGAAAGC
CTTGAGGGGCTCCGGGAGGGCCCTTTGTGCGGGGGGAGCGGCTCGGGGGGTGCGTGCGTGTGTGTGTGCG
TGGGGAGCGCCGCGTGCGGCTCCGCGCTGCCCGGCGGCTGTGAGCGCTGCGGGCGCGGCGCGGGGCTTTG
TGCGCTCCGCAGTGTGCGCGAGGGGAGCGCGGCCGGGGGCGGTGCCCCGCGGTGCGGGGGGGGCTGCGAG
GGGAACAAAGGCTGCGTGCGGGGTGTGTGCGTGGGGGGGTGAGCAGGGGGTGTGGGCGCGTCGGTCGGGC
TGCAACCCCCCCTGCACCCCCCTCCCCGAGTTGCTGAGCACGGCCCGGCTTCGGGTGCGGGGCTCCGTAC
GGGGCGTGGCGCGGGGCTCGCCGTGCCGGGCGGGGGGTGGCGGCAGGTGGGGGTGCCGGGCGGGGCGGGG
CCGCCTCGGGCCGGGGGGGGCTCGGGGGGGGGGCGCGGCGGCCCCCGGGGCGCCGGCGGCTGTCGAGGCG
CGGCGAGCCGCAGCCATTGCCTTTTATGGTAATCGTGCGAGAGGGCGCAGGGACTTCCTTTGTCCCAAAT
CTGTGCGGAGCCGAAATCTGGGAGGCGCCGCCGCACCCCCTCTAGCGGGCGCGGGGCGAAGCGGTGCGGC
GCCGGCAGGAAGGAAATGGGCGGGGAGGGCCTTCGTGCGTCGCCGCGCCGCCGTCCCCTTCTCCCTCTCC
AGCCTCGGGGCTGTCCGCGGGGGGACGGCTGCCTTCGGGGGGGACGGGGCAGGGCGGGGTTCGGCTTCTG
GCGTGTGACCGGCGGCTCTAGAGCCTCTGCTAACCATGTTCATGCCTTCTTCTTTTTCCTACAGCTCCTG
GGCAACGTGCTGGTTATTGTGCTGTCTCATCATTTTGGCAAAGAATTCCTCGAGCGGCCGCACCGGTCGC
CACCATGGGGAAACGGAACTACATCCTGGGGCTTGACATTGGGATAACCAGCGTTGGCTACGGAATTATT
GATTATGAGACACGCGATGTGATTGACGCCGGGGTTAGGCTGTTCAAAGAGGCCAACGTTGAAAACAACG
AGGGAAGACGGAGTAAGCGCGGAGCAAGAAGACTCAAGCGCAGACGGAGACATCGGATTCAGAGGGTGAA
AAAGCTGCTCTTCGATTACAATCTCCTGACCGATCATAGTGAGCTGAGCGGAATCAACCCCTACGAGGCG
CGAGTGAAAGGGCTTTCCCAGAAGCTGTCCGAAGAGGAGTTCTCCGCCGCGTTGCTGCACCTGGCCAAAC
GGAGGGGGGTTCACAATGTAAACGAAGTGGAGGAGGACACGGGCAATGAACTTAGTACGAAAGAACAGAT
CAGTAGGAACTCTAAGGCTCTCGAAGAGAAATACGTCGCTGAGTTGCAGCTTGAGAGACTGAAAAAAGAC
GGCGAAGTACGCGGATCTATTAATAGGTTCAAGACTTCAGATTACGTAAAGGAAGCCAAGCAGCTCCTGA
AAGTACAGAAAGCGTACCATCAGCTCGATCAGAGCTTCATCGATACCTACATAGATTTGCTGGAGACACG
GAGGACATACTACGAGGGCCCAGGGGAAGGATCTCCTTTTGGGTGGAAGGACATCAAGGAATGGTACGAG
ATGCTTATGGGACATTGTACATATTTTCCGGAGGAGCTCAGGAGCGTCAAGTACGCCTACAATGCCGACC
TGTACAATGCCCTCAATGACCTCAATAACCTCGTGATTACCAGGGACGAGAACGAGAAGCTGGAGTACTA
TGAAAAGTTCCAGATTATCGAGAATGTGTTTAAGCAGAAGAAGAAGCCGACACTTAAGCAGATTGCAAAG
GAAATCCTCGTGAATGAGGAAGATATCAAGGGATACAGAGTGACAAGTACAGGCAAGCCCGAGTTCACAA
ATCTGAAGGTGTACCACGATATTAAGGACATAACCGCACGAAAGGAGATAATCGAAAACGCTGAGCTCCT
CGATCAGATCGCAAAAATTCTTACCATCTACCAGTCTAGTGAGGACATTCAGGAGGAACTGACTAATCTG
AACAGTGAGCTCACCCAAGAGGAAATTGAGCAGATTTCAAACCTGAAAGGCTACACCGGGACGCACAATC
TGAGCCTCAAAGCAATCAACCTCATTCTGGATGAACTTTGGCACACAAATGACAACCAAATTGCCATATT
CAACCGCCTGAAACTGGTGCCAAAAAAAGTGGATCTGTCACAGCAAAAGGAAATCCCTACAACCTTGGTT
GACGATTTTATTCTGTCCCCCGTTGTCAAGCGGAGCTTCATCCAGTCAATCAAGGTGATCAATGCCATCA
TTAAAAAATACGGATTGCCAAACGATATAATTATCGAGCTTGCACGAGAGAAGAACTCAAAGGACGCCCA
GAAGATGATTAACGAAATGCAGAAGCGCAACCGCCAGACAAACGAACGCATAGAGGAAATTATAAGAACA
ACCGGCAAAGAGAATGCCAAGTATCTGATCGAGAAAATCAAGCTGCACGACATGCAAGAAGGCAAGTGCC
TGTACTCTCTGGAAGCTATCCCACTCGAAGATCTGCTGAATAATCCATTCAATTACGAGGTGGACCACAT
CATCCCTAGATCCGTAAGCTTTGACAATTCCTTCAATAACAAAGTTCTGGTTAAACAGGAGGAAAATTCT
AAAAAAGGGAACCGGACCCCGTTCCAGTACCTGAGCTCCAGTGACAGCAAGATTAGCTACGAGACTTTTA
AGAAACATATTCTGAATCTGGCCAAAGGCAAAGGCAGGATCAGCAAGACCAAGAAGGAGTACCTCCTCGA
AGAACGCGACATTAACAGATTTAGTGTGCAGAAAGATTTCATCAACCGAAACCTTGTCGATACTCGGTAC
GCCACGAGAGGCCTGATGAATCTCCTCAGGAGCTACTTCCGCGTCAATAATCTGGACGTTAAAGTCAAGA
GCATAAATGGGGGATTCACCAGCTTTCTGAGGAGAAAGTGGAAGTTTAAGAAGGAACGAAACAAAGGATA
CAAGCACCATGCTGAGGATGCTTTGATCATCGCTAACGCGGACTTTATCTTTAAGGAATGGAAAAAGCTG
GATAAGGCAAAGAAAGTGATGGAAAACCAGATGTTCGAGGAGAAGCAGGCAGAGTCAATGCCTGAGATCG
AGACAGAGCAGGAATACAAGGAAATTTTCATCACCCCTCATCAGATTAAACACATAAAGGACTTCAAAGA
CTATAAATACTCTCATAGGGTGGACAAAAAACCCAATCGCAAGCTCATTAATGACACCCTGTACTCAACA
CGGAAGGATGATAAAGGTAATACCTTGATTGTGAATAATCTTAATGGATTGTATGACAAAGATAACGACA
AGCTCAAGAAGCTGATCAACAAGTCTCCAGAGAAGCTCCTTATGTATCACCACGACCCACAGACTTATCA
GAAATTGAAACTGATCATGGAGCAATACGGGGATGAGAAGAACCCACTCTACAAATATTATGAGGAAACA
GGTAATTACCTGACCAAGTACTCCAAGAAGGATAACGGACCAGTGATCAAAAAGATAAAGTACTATGGCA
ACAAACTTAATGCGCATTTGGACATAACTGACGATTACCCCAATTCTCGAAACAAGGTTGTGAAGCTCTC
CCTGAAGCCTTATAGATTTGACGTGTACCTGGATAATGGGGTTTATAAATTCGTCACCGTGAAAAATCTG
GACGTGATCAAAAAGGAGAACTATTATGAAGTAAACTCAAAGTGCTATGAGGAGGCGAAGAAGCTGAAGA
AGATCTCCAATCAGGCCGAGTTCATCGCTTCCTTCTATAAGAACGATCTCATCAAGATCAATGGAGAGCT
TTATCGCGTCATTGGTGTGAACAATGACTTGCTGAACAGGATCGAAGTCAATATGATAGACATTACCTAC
CGGGAGTATCTCGAAAACATGAATGATAAACGGCCGCCTCACATCATCAAGACAATCGCATCTAAAACTC
AGTCAATAAAAAAGTACTCTACCGATATCCTGGGGAATCTCTATGAAGTGAAGTCAAAGAAGCACCCACA
AATCATTAAAAAAGGTGGATCCCCCAAGAAGAAGAGGAAAGTCTCGAGCGACTACAAAGACCATGACGGT
GATTATAAAGATCATGACATCGATTACAAGGATGACGATGACAAGTAAAGCGGCCGCACTCCTCAGGTTT
AAACGGCCGCTTCGAGCAGACATGATAAGATACATTGATGAGTTTGGACAAACCACAACTAGAATGCAGT
GAAAAAAATGCTTTATTTGTGAAATTTGTGATGCTATTGCTTTATTTGTAACCATTATAAGCTGCAATAA
ACAAGTTAACAACAACAATTGCATTCATTTTATGTTTCAGGTTCAGGGGGAGATGTGGGAGGTTTTTTAA
AGCAAGTAAAACCTCTACAAATGTGGTAAAATCGCGATAAGGATCCGGGCTGGCGTAATAGCGAAGAGGC
CCGCACCGGGCCGCTCGAATACAGACATGATAAGATACATTGATGAGTTTGGACAAACCACAACTAGAAT
GCAGTGAAAAAAATGCTTTATTTGTGAAATTTGTGATGCTATTGCTTTATTTGTAACCATTATAAGCTGC
AATAAACAAGTTGGGGTGGGCGAAGAACTCCAGCATGAGATCCCCGCGCTGGAGGATCATCCAGCCGGCG
TCCCGGAAAACGATTCCGAAGCCCAACCTTTCATAGAAGGCGGCGGTGGAATCGAAATCTCGTAGCACGT
GTCAGTCCTGCTCCTCGGCCACGAAGTGCTTAGCCCTCCCACACATAACCAGAGGGCAGCAATTCACGAA
TCCCAACTGCCGTCGGCTGTCCATCACTGTCCTTCACTATGGCTTTGATCCCAGGATGCAGATCGAGAAG
CACCTGTCGGCACCGTCCGCAGGGGCTCAAGATGCCCCTGTTCTCATTTCCGATCGCGACGATACAAGTC
AGGTTGCCAGCTGCCGCAGCAGCAGCAGTGCCCAGCACCACGAGTTCTGCACAAGGTCCCCCAGTAAAAT
GATATACATTGACACCAGTGAAGATGCGGCCGTCGCTAGAGAGAGCTGCGCTGGCGACGCTGTAGTCTTC
AGAGATGGGGATGCTGTTGATTGTAGCCGTTGCTCTTTCAATGAGGGTGGATTCTTCTTGAGACAAAGGC
TTGGCCATGGTTTAGTTCCTCACCTTGTCGTATTATACTATGCCGATATACTATGCCGATGATTAATTGT
CAACACGTGCTGATCAGATCCGAAAATGGATATACAAGCTCCCGGGAGCTTTTTGCAAAAGCCTAGGCCT
CCAAAAAAGCCTCCTCACTACTTCTGGAATAGCTCAGAGGCAGAGGCGGCCTCGGCCTCTGCATAAATAA
AAAAAATTAGTCAGCCATGGGGCGGAGAATGGGCGGAACTGGGCGGAGTTAGGGGCGGGATGGGCGGAGT
TAGGGGCGGGACTATGGTTGCTGACTAATTGAGATGCATGCTTTGCATACTTCTGCCTGCTGGGGAGCCT
GGGGACTTTCCACACCTGGTTGCTGACTAATTGAGATGCATGCTTTGCATACTTCTGCCTGCTGGGGAGC
CTGGGGACTTTCCACACCCTAACTGACACACATTCCACAGAATTCAAGTGATCTCCAAAAAATAAGTACT
TTTTGACTGTAAATAAAATTGTAAGGAGTAAAAAGTACTTTTTTTTCTAAAAAAATGTAATTAAGTAAAA
GTAAAAGTATTGATTTTTAATTGTACTCAAGTAAAGTAAAAATCCCCAAAAATAATACTTAAGTACAGTA
ATCAAGTAAAATTACTCAAGTACTTTACACCTCTGGTTCTTGACCCCCTACCTTCAGCAAGCCCAGCAGA
TCCGAGCTCCAGCTTTTGTTCCCTTTAGTGAGGGTTAATTGCGCGCTTGGCGTAATCATGGTCATAGCTG
TTTCCTGTGTGAAATTGTTATCCGCTCACAATTCCACACAACATACGAGCCGGAAGCATAAAGTGTAAAG
CCTGGGGTGCCTAATGAGTGAGCTAACTCACATTAATTGCGTTGCGCTCACTGCCCGCTTTCCAGTCGGG
AAACCTGTCGTGCCAGCTGCATTAATGAATCGGCCAACGCGCGGGGAGAGGCGGTTTGCGTATTGGGCGC
TCTTCCGCTTCCTCGCTCACTGACTCGCTGCGCTCGGTCGTTCGGCTGCGGCGAGCGGTATCAGCTCACT
CAAAGGCGGTAATACGGTTATCCACAGAATCAGGGGATAACGCAGGAAAGAACATGTGAGCAAAAGGCCA
GCAAAAGGCCAGGAACCGTAAAAAGGCCGCGTTGCTGGCGTTTTTCCATAGGCTCCGCCCCCCTGACGAG
CATCACAAAAATCGACGCTCAAGTCAGAGGTGGCGAAACCCGACAGGACTATAAAGATACCAGGCGTTTC
CCCCTGGAAGCTCCCTCGTGCGCTCTCCTGTTCCGACCCTGCCGCTTACCGGATACCTGTCCGCCTTTCT
CCCTTCGGGAAGCGTGGCGCTTTCTCATAGCTCACGCTGTAGGTATCTCAGTTCGGTGTAGGTCGTTCGC
TCCAAGCTGGGCTGTGTGCACGAACCCCCCGTTCAGCCCGACCGCTGCGCCTTATCCGGTAACTATCGTC
TTGAGTCCAACCCGGTAAGACACGACTTATCGCCACTGGCAGCAGCCACTGGTAACAGGATTAGCAGAGC
GAGGTATGTAGGCGGTGCTACAGAGTTCTTGAAGTGGTGGCCTAACTACGGCTACACTAGAAGAACAGTA
TTTGGTATCTGCGCTCTGCTGAAGCCAGTTACCTTCGGAAAAAGAGTTGGTAGCTCTTGATCCGGCAAAC
AAACCACCGCTGGTAGCGGTGGTTTTTTTGTTTGCAAGCAGCAGATTACGCGCAGAAAAAAAGGATCTCA
AGAAGATCCTTTGATCTTTTCTACGGGGTCTGACGCTCAGTGGAACGAAAACTCACGTTAAGGGATTTTG
GTCATGAGATTATCAAAAAGGATCTTCACCTAGATCCTTTTAAATTAAAAATGAAGTTTTAAATCAATCT
AAAGTATATATGAGTAAACTTGGTCTGACAGTTACCAATGCTTAATCAGTGAGGCACCTATCTCAGCGAT
CTGTCTATTTCGTTCATCCATAGTTGCCTGACTCCCCGTCGTGTAGATAACTACGATACGGGAGGGCTTA
CCATCTGGCCCCAGTGCTGCAATGATACCGCGAGACCCACGCTCACCGGCTCCAGATTTATCAGCAATAA
ACCAGCCAGCCGGAAGGGCCGAGCGCAGAAGTGGTCCTGCAACTTTATCCGCCTCCATCCAGTCTATTAA
TTGTTGCCGGGAAGCTAGAGTAAGTAGTTCGCCAGTTAATAGTTTGCGCAACGTTGTTGCCATTGCTACA
GGCATCGTGGTGTCACGCTCGTCGTTTGGTATGGCTTCATTCAGCTCCGGTTCCCAACGATCAAGGCGAG
TTACATGATCCCCCATGTTGTGCAAAAAAGCGGTTAGCTCCTTCGGTCCTCCGATCGTTGTCAGAAGTAA
GTTGGCCGCAGTGTTATCACTCATGGTTATGGCAGCACTGCATAATTCTCTTACTGTCATGCCATCCGTA
AGATGCTTTTCTGTGACTGGTGAGTACTCAACCAAGTCATTCTGAGAATAGTGTATGCGGCGACCGAGTT
GCTCTTGCCCGGCGTCAATACGGGATAATACCGCGCCACATAGCAGAACTTTAAAAGTGCTCATCATTGG
AAAACGTTCTTCGGGGCGAAAACTCTCAAGGATCTTACCGCTGTTGAGATCCAGTTCGATGTAACCCACT
CGTGCACCCAACTGATCTTCAGCATCTTTTACTTTCACCAGCGTTTCTGGGTGAGCAAAAACAGGAAGGC
AAAATGCCGCAAAAAAGGGAATAAGGGCGACACGGAAATGTTGAATACTCATACTCTTCCTTTTTCAATA
TTATTGAAGCATTTATCAGGGTTATTGTCTCATGAGCGGATACATATTTGAATGTATTTAGAAAAATAAA
CAAATAGGGGTTCCGCGCACATTTCCCCGAAAAGTGCCACCTAAATTGTAAGCGTTAATATTTTGTTAAA
ATTCGCGTTAAATTTTTGTTAAATCAGCTCATTTTTTAACCAATAGGCCGAAATCGGCAAAATCCCTTAT
AAATCAAAAGAATAGACCGAGATAGGGT
[37 nt withheld, positions 9059-9095]
AAAGAACGTGGACTCCAACGTCAAAGG
[49 nt withheld, positions 9123-9171]
T
[91 nt withheld, positions 9173-9263]
G
[52 nt withheld, positions 9265-9316]
GGCGGGTGGGGGGGTCACGCG
[50 nt withheld, positions 9338-9387]
CCCATTCGCCATTCAGGCTGCGCAACTGTTGGGAAGGGCGATCGGTGCGGGCCTCTTCGCTATTACGCCA
GCTGGCGAAAGGGGGATGTGCTGCAAGGCGATTAAGTTGGGTAACGCCAGGGTTTTCCCAGTCACGACGT
TGTAAAACGACGGCCAGTGAGCGCGCGTAATACGACTCACTATAGGGCGAATTGGGTACCGGCATATGGT
TCTTGACAGAGGTGTAAAAAGTACTCAAAAATTTTACTCAAGTGAAAGTACAAGTACTTAGGGAAAATTT
TACTCAATTAAAAGTAAAAGTATCTGGCTAGAATCTTACTTGAGTAAAAGTAAAAAAGTACTCCATTAAA
ATTGTACTTGAGTATTAAGGAAGTAAAAGTAAAAGCAAGAAAGATCGATCTCGAAGGATCTGGAGGCCAC
CATGGTGTCGATAACTTCGTATAGCATACATTATACGAAGTTATCGATAAGCTTGCTC
